Addgene plasmid #36439: NHA-Delta 12
Depositing lab: Edward Chan. Depositing organization: University of Florida. Publication: Divergent GW182 functional domains in the regulation of translational silencing. Yao B, Li S, Jung HM, Lian SL, Abadal GX, Han F, Fritzler MJ, Chan EK. Nucleic Acids Res. 2011 Apr;39(7):2534-47. Epub 2010 Dec 2. 10.1093/nar/gkq1099 PubMed 21131274.
Backbone
  Vector backbone: pCl-neo_NHA
  Backbone size w/o insert (bp): 5500
  Total vector size (bp): 6469
  Vector type: Mammalian Expression
Growth in bacteria
  Bacterial resistance: Ampicillin, 100 μg/mL
  Growth temperature: 37°C
  Growth strain: DH5alpha
  Copy number: Unknown
Gene/Insert
  Gene/Insert name: TNRC6A Delta 12 (alt name: Delta 12)
  Species: H. sapiens (human)
  Insert size (bp): 969
  Mutation: aa 896-1219 only
  Entrez Gene: TNRC6A (a.k.a. CAGH26, FAME6, GW1, GW182, TNRC6)
  Tag / fusion protein: NHA (N terminal on backbone)
  Cloning method: Gateway Cloning
  Sequencing primers: 5′ T7
Terms and licenses: Academic/Nonprofit Terms; Industry Terms: Not Available to Industry
Depositor comments: From the depositor: There is a D->N mutation, but this mutation did not interfere the silencing function of Delta 12 in a number of different assays.
How to cite: NHA-Delta 12 was a gift from Edward Chan (Addgene plasmid # 36439 ; http://n2t.net/addgene:36439 ; RRID:Addgene_36439)
