[The description below was written by a language model from this plasmid's Addgene catalogue record.]
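Description:
NHA-Delta 12 is a mammalian expression plasmid built on the pCI-neo_NHA backbone (about 5.5 kb; roughly 6.5 kb in total with the insert). It is propagated in E. coli under ampicillin selection. The record does not list a feature table, so the promoter, origin of replication and any mammalian selection marker are not explicitly stated. The backbone name points to a pCI-neo derivative, a vector family that normally uses a CMV immediate-early enhancer/promoter and carries a neomycin resistance cassette, but this is inferred from the name rather than documented here. A T7 primer site upstream of the insert is indicated by the recommended 5′ sequencing primer.

The payload is a 969 bp fragment of human TNRC6A (GW182), introduced by Gateway cloning and encoding only amino acids 896–1219 of the protein, a deletion construct the depositors call Delta 12. It is expressed as a fusion with an N-terminal NHA tag supplied by the backbone. The record does not define this tag. In GW182 studies the name commonly refers to a lambda N peptide plus HA epitope, used to tether a protein to reporter mRNAs carrying BoxB hairpins while allowing HA-based detection, though that reading is not confirmed here. The depositor notes a D-to-N substitution in the insert, reported not to impair the silencing activity of Delta 12 in several assays.

The construct comes from work mapping the functional domains of GW182 that contribute to translational silencing, and is suited to expressing this isolated fragment in mammalian cells to test its repressive function.
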