>Addgene plasmid #36439 | NHA-Delta 12 | addgene partial sequence | sequence record 46971 | T7 5'-TAATACGACTCACTATAGGG-3'
CGGCGCAACCGACGACGTGTAGCGTCGCGCTGCAGAAACAAGCTCAATGNGTAAAGCTGCAAACCCACCG
CCTCGCAGGNNTGCCCAAGCTTACACCATGGCCTACCCATATGATGTTCCAGATTACGCNTTCACTCGAC
GCGGATCCCGTCGAATTCACGCGTGGTACCTCTAGAGTCGACCCATCANCAAGTTTGTACAAAAAAGCAG
GCTTCACTTGGGGAAACAACATAAATCCAAATAATTCATCAGGATGGGATGAATCTTCTAAACCTACTCC
TTCCCAGGGATGGGGAGACCCTCCAAAGTCTAATCAGTCTCTAGGTTGGGGAAATTCGTCAAAGCCAGTC
AGCTCTCCAGACTGGAACAAGCAACAAGACATTGTTGGATCTTGGGGAATCCCACCAGCTACAGGCAAAC
CTCCTGGTACAGGCTGGCTGGGGGGACCTATACCAGCCCCAGCAAAAGAAGAAGAACCCACAGGCTGGGA
GGAACCATCCCCAGAATCTATACGTCGCAAAATGGAGATTGATGATGGAACTTCAGCTTGGGGAGATCCA
AGCAAATACAACTACAAAAATGTGAACATGTGGAACAAAAACGTCCCAAATGGCAACAGCCGTTCAGACC
AGCAAGCACAGGTACATCAGCTGCTAACGCCTGCAAGTGCCATCTCAAACAAAGAGGCAAGCAGTGGCTC
TGGCTGGGGTGAGCCCTGGGGGGAGCCTTCTACTCCAGCCACAACTGTGGATAATGGTACTTCAGCATGG
GGTAAGCCCATAGACAGTGGTCCCAGCTGGGGGGAACCCATTGCTGCGGCATCCAGCACATCCACGTGGG
GCTCCAGCTCTGTTGGTCCACAAGCATTTAAGCAAAATCTGGGGCCAAAATCTATGCAAGATGGCTGGTG
TGGTGATGATATGCCAT
