>Addgene plasmid #36439 | NHA-Delta 12 | addgene partial sequence | sequence record 46972 | EBV-rev 5'-GTGGTTTGTCCAAACTCATC-3'
AGCATTAACCCTCACTAAAGGGAAGCGGCCGCCCATCAACCACTTTGTACAAGAAAGCTGGGTTCACTCT
GGTGAGTCTCTCGAAAAACTGATGTTTGAAAACTGTTTAACAAATGGATTTATCCACGCTTCTTCTTGTT
TGTTTCCACCTTTCATCATTCCCCTTTCCCTTCTCCTTTTTTTGCCACTCAGACCCTTCGATGACATTTT
CTTTGTATATGGTGGCCAATTTAAAGATGAGTTAAGCTCTTGAGATGAATTACTATTCCACATTCCAATC
TCCACATCCTCTTCCTCTTCCCAGCCAGTGGGGCGATTTCCAGGCAATGGCATATCATCACCACACCAGC
CATCTTGCATAGATTTTGGCCCAGATTTGCTTAATGCTTGTGGACCAACAGAGCTGGAGCCCCACGTGGA
TGTGCTGGATGCCGCAGCAATGGGTTCCCCCCAGCTGGGACCACTGTCTATGGGCTTACCCCATGCTGAA
GTACCATTATCCACAGTTGTGGCTGGAGTAGAAGGCTCCCCCCAGGGCTCACCCCAGCCAGAGCCACTGC
TTGCCTCTTTGTTTGAGATGGCACTTGCAGGCGTTAGCAGCTGATGTACCTGTGCTTGCTGGTCTGAACG
GCTGTTGCCATTTGGGACGTTTTTGTTCCACATGTTCACATTTTTGTAGTTGTATTTGCTTGGATCTCCC
CAAGCTGAAGTTCCATCATCAATCTCCATTTTGCGACGTATAGATTCTGGGGATGGTTCCTCCCAGCCTG
TGGGTTCTTCTTCTTTTGCTGGGGCTGGTATAGGTCCCCCCAGCCAGCCTGTAC
